Addgene plasmid #25536: NME3
Purpose: Bacterial expression for structure determination; may not be full ORF
Depositing lab: Cheryl Arrowsmith. Depositing organization: University of Toronto.
Backbone
  Vector backbone: pET28a-LIC
  Backbone manufacturer: SGC
  Backbone size w/o insert (bp): 7328
  Vector type: Bacterial Expression
Growth in bacteria
  Bacterial resistance: Kanamycin, 50 μg/mL
  Growth temperature: 37°C
  Growth strain: DH5alpha
  Copy number: Low Copy
Gene/Insert
  Gene/Insert name: NME3 (alt names: PDB: 1ZS6; Nucleoside-diphosphate Kinase 3; c371H6.2, DR-nm23, KIAA0516)
  Species: H. sapiens (human)
  Insert size (bp): 507
  Entrez Gene: NME3 (a.k.a. DR-nm23, NDPK-C, NDPKC, NM23-H3, NM23H3, c371H6.2)
  Tag / fusion protein: His (N terminal on insert)
  Cloning method: Restriction Enzyme
  Sequencing primers: 5′ T7; 3′ T7-term
Terms and licenses: Academic/Nonprofit Terms; Industry Terms: Not Available to Industry
Depositor comments: PDB: 1ZS6 http://www.thesgc.org/structures/1ZS6/
How to cite: NME3 was a gift from Cheryl Arrowsmith (Addgene plasmid # 25536 ; http://n2t.net/addgene:25536 ; RRID:Addgene_25536)
