[The description below was written by a language model from this plasmid's Addgene catalogue record.]
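Description:
NME3 is a bacterial expression plasmid built on pET28a-LIC, a ligation-independent-cloning derivative of pET28a from a structural genomics programme, with a recorded backbone size of 7328 bp before insertion. It is propagated in E. coli under kanamycin selection and is listed as low copy. The record gives no feature table, so the origin of replication and other backbone elements are not individually documented. The use of T7 and T7-terminator sequencing primers is consistent with the standard pET arrangement, in which the insert sits between a T7 promoter and T7 terminator and is transcribed only in host strains that supply T7 RNA polymerase. DH5alpha is listed as the propagation strain, which serves for plasmid maintenance rather than expression.

The insert is a 507 bp fragment of human NME3, encoding nucleoside-diphosphate kinase 3 (also known as DR-nm23, NDPK-C or NM23-H3), a member of the enzyme family that transfers terminal phosphates between nucleoside di- and triphosphates. It carries an N-terminal His tag, allowing the recombinant protein to be purified by immobilised metal affinity chromatography. The cloning method is recorded as restriction enzyme, despite the LIC-type backbone.

The stated purpose is bacterial production of protein for structure determination, and the depositor links the construct to a deposited crystal structure of the protein. The record cautions that the insert may not represent the full open reading frame, as is common for constructs trimmed to improve expression or crystallisation, so the exact boundaries should be checked before using it for functional studies that need the full-length protein.
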