>Addgene plasmid #25536 | NME3 | depositor partial sequence | sequence record 11940 | Author sequence
ATGATCTGCCTGGTGCTGACCATCTTCGCTAACCTCTTCCCCGCGGCCTGCACCGGCGCACACGAACGCA
CCTTCCTGGCCGTGAAGCCGGACGGCGTGCAGCGGCGGCTGGTGGGCGAGATTGTGCGGCGCTTCGAGAG
GAAGGGCTTCAAGTTGGTGGCGCTGAAGCTGGTGCAGGCCTCCGAGGAGCTGCTGCGTGAGCACTACGCC
GAGCTGCGTGAACGCCCGTTCTACGGCCGCCTTGTCAAGTATATGGCCTCCGGGCCGGTGGTGGCCATGG
TTTGGCAGGGGCTGGACGTGGTGCGCACCTCGCGGGCGCTCATCGGAGCCACGAACCCGGCCGACGCCCC
GCCCGGCACCATCCGCGGGGATTTCTGCATCGAGGTTGGCAAGAACCTGATTCACGGCAGCGACTCGGTG
GAGAGTGCCCGCCGCGAGATCGCTCTCTGGTTCCGCGCAGACGAGCTCCTCTGCTGGGAGGACAGCGCTG
GGCACTGGCTGTATGAG
