>Addgene plasmid #25536 | NME3 | addgene partial sequence | sequence record 31519 | 25536 with T7
ATATTTTGTTTAACTTTAAGAAGGAGATATACCATGGGCAGCAGCCATCATCATCATCATCACAGCAGCG
GCCTGGTTCCGCGTGGTAGTATGATCTGCCTGGTGCTGACCATCTTCGCTAACCTCTTCCCCGCGGCCTG
CACCGGCGCACACGAACGCACCTTCCTGGCCGTGAAGCCGGACGGCGTGCAGCGGCGGCTGGTGGGCGAG
ATTGTGCGGCGCTTCGAGAGGAAGGGCTTCAAGTTGGTGGCGCTGAAGCTGGTGCAGGCCTCCGAGGAGC
TGCTGCGTGAGCACTACGCCGAGCTGCGTGAACGCCCGTTCTACGGCCGCCTTGTCAAGTATATGGCCTC
CGGGCCGGTGGTGGCCATGGTTTGGCAGGGGCTGGACGTGGTGCGCACCTCGCGGGCGCTCATCGGAGCC
ACGAACCCGGCCGACGCCCCGCCCGGCACCATCCGCGGGGATTTCTGCATCGAGGTTGGCAAGAACCTGA
TTCACGGCAGCGACTCGGTGGAGAGTGCCCGCCGCGAGATCGCTCTCTGGTTCCGCGCAGACGAGCTCCT
CTGCTGGGAGGACAGCGCTGGGCACTGGCTGTATGAGTGATGACGAAGCTTGCGGCCGCACTCGAGCACC
ACCACCACCACCACTGAGATCCGGCTGCTAACAAAGCCCGAAAGGAAGCTGAGTTGGCTGCTGCCACCGC
TGAGCAATAACTAGCATAACCCCTTGGGGCCTCTAAACGGGTCTTGAGGGGTTTTTTGCTGAAAGGAGGA
ACTATATCCGGATTGGCGAATGGG
[75 nt withheld, positions 795-869]
